Addgene plasmid #234897: pVS-GhPDS
Purpose: This all-in-one vector is used to specifically silence the GhPDS gene via virus-induced gene silencing (VIGS).
Depositing lab: Guoli Song. Depositing organization: Institute of Cotton Research (ICR), CAAS. Publication: An all-in-one plant virus-based vector toolkit for streamlined gene silencing, overexpression, and genome editing. Hao Y, Yuan Z, Li Y, Zuo D, Cheng H, Wang Q, Zhang Y, Lv L, Liu J, Song G. Plant Commun. 2025 May 19:101379. doi: 10.1016/j.xplc.2025.101379. PubMed 40394900.
Backbone
  Vector backbone: pJRT.Agro.CLCrVA.008
  Backbone manufacturer: Tuttle et al Plant Methods. 2012 Aug 1;8(1):27. doi: 10.1186/1746-4811-8-27.
  Vector type: Plant Expression
Growth in bacteria
  Bacterial resistance: Kanamycin, 50 μg/mL
  Growth temperature: 37°C
  Growth strain: DH5alpha
  Copy number: High Copy
Gene/Insert
  Gene/Insert name: VIGS fragement of GhPDS gene
  Species: G. hirsutum (cotton)
  Cloning method: Other
Terms and licenses: Academic/Nonprofit Terms; Industry Terms: Not Available to Industry
How to cite: pVS-GhPDS was a gift from Guoli Song (Addgene plasmid # 234897 ; http://n2t.net/addgene:234897 ; RRID:Addgene_234897)
