[The description below was written by a language model from this plasmid's Addgene catalogue record and pLannotate feature annotations shown in this document.]
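Description:
pVS-GhPDS is a 13.1 kb plant binary vector for virus-induced gene silencing (VIGS) in cotton, built on the pJRT.Agro.CLCrVA.008 backbone, an Agrobacterium-deliverable clone whose name points to the A component of a bipartite begomovirus (CLCrV). It is described as an "all-in-one" design. Consistent with this, the feature table shows genes typical of both begomovirus genome components between the nopaline-type left and right T-DNA border repeats, so a single plasmid should supply everything needed for infection rather than two co-delivered clones. The backbone outside the T-DNA carries the pVS1 oriV with RepA and StaA for replication and stable maintenance in Agrobacterium. It also has a ColE1/pBR322-type high-copy origin with a bom site for E. coli, and an aphA-3 kanamycin resistance gene for bacterial selection.

Within the T-DNA, the annotation software detects B-component-type functions, a nuclear shuttle protein and a movement protein, which move viral DNA out of the nucleus and from cell to cell. It also detects A-component-type functions, Rep and the replication enhancer REN, which drive rolling-circle replication. These calls rest on homology to related begomoviruses, so the species names in the table are not the actual source. Only short coat protein fragments remain, flanking a roughly 350 bp segment matching phytoene desaturase. This suggests that the Gossypium hirsutum PDS silencing fragment replaces most of the coat protein gene, which is dispensable for movement in bipartite geminiviruses. Residual lacZα, MCS and lac promoter elements and a 35S promoter fragment are cloning remnants. Silencing of PDS blocks carotenoid biosynthesis and typically gives a visible photobleaching phenotype, so constructs of this kind commonly serve as a visual positive control for VIGS efficiency, although the record states only that it silences GhPDS.
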