Features (pLannotate 1.2.2; 24 found; start..end, strand, type, name):
    982..1749    +  CDS            NSP_ABMVW: Experimental evidence at protein level: Swiss-Prot protein existence level 1. Binds to the genomic viral ssDNA, shuttles it into and out of the cell nucleus. Begomoviruses use 2 proteins to transport their DNA from cell to cell. The nuclear shuttle protein (NSP) shuttles it between nucleus and cytoplasm and the movement protein (MP) probably transports the DNA-NSP complex to the cell periphery and facilitates movement across the cell wall. From Abutilon mosaic virus (isolate West India) (AbMV).
   1792..2670    -  CDS            MVP_ABMVW: Experimental evidence at protein level: Swiss-Prot protein existence level 1. Transports viral genome to neighboring plant cells directly through plasmosdesmata, without any budding. The movement protein allows efficient cell to cell propagation, by bypassing the host cell wall barrier. Begomovirus genome is shuttled out of nucleus by Nuclear shuttle protein (NSP) and the movement protein transports the DNA-NSP complex to cell plasmodesmata and facilitates further movement across the cell wall. From Abutilon mosaic virus (isolate West India) (AbMV).
   3747..4100    -  CDS            PDS (fragment): PDS_SOLLC - Experimental evidence at protein level: Swiss-Prot protein existence level 1. Converts phytoene into zeta-carotene via the intermediary of phytofluene by the symmetrical introduction of two double bonds at the C-11 and C-11' positions of phytoene with a concomitant isomerization of two neighboring double bonds at the C9 and C9' positions from trans to cis. From Solanum lycopersicum (Tomato) (Lycopersicon esculentum).
   4094..4183    +  CDS            CAPSD_ABMVW (fragment): Experimental evidence at protein level: Swiss-Prot protein existence level 1. Encapsidates the viral DNA into characteristic twinned ('geminate') particles. Binds the genomic viral ssDNA and shuttles it into and out of the cell nucleus. The CP of bipartite geminiviruses is not required for cell-to-cell or systemic movement. From Abutilon mosaic virus (isolate West India) (AbMV).
   4186..4581    -  CDS            REN_TGMVY: Experimental evidence at protein level: Swiss-Prot protein existence level 1. Increases viral DNA accumulation. Enhances infectivity and symptom expression (By similarity). From Tomato golden mosaic virus (strain Yellow vein) (TGMV).
   4659..5708    -  CDS            REP_BGYMJ: Experimental evidence at protein level: Swiss-Prot protein existence level 1. Essential for the replication of viral ssDNA. The closed circular ssDNA genome is first converted to a superhelical dsDNA. Rep binds a specific region at the genome origin of replication. It introduces an endonucleolytic nick within the conserved sequence 5'- TAATATTAC-3' in the intergenic region of the genome present in all geminiviruses, thereby initiating the rolling circle replication (RCR). Following cleavage, binds covalently to the 5'-phosphate of DNA as a tyrosyl ester. The cleavage gives rise to a free 3'-OH
   6061..6165    +  CDS            CAPSD_ABMVW (fragment): Experimental evidence at protein level: Swiss-Prot protein existence level 1. Encapsidates the viral DNA into characteristic twinned ('geminate') particles. Binds the genomic viral ssDNA and shuttles it into and out of the cell nucleus. The CP of bipartite geminiviruses is not required for cell-to-cell or systemic movement. From Abutilon mosaic virus (isolate West India) (AbMV).
   6184..6229    +  misc_feature   MCS (fragment): pUC18/19 multiple cloning site
   6232..6386    +  CDS            lacZα (fragment): LacZα fragment of β-galactosidase; lacZ fragment
   6452..6476    +  misc_feature   RB T-DNA repeat: right border repeat from nopaline C58 T-DNA
   6816..7217    +  CDS            Y4CG_SINFN (fragment): Protein inferred from homology: Swiss-Prot protein existence level 3. From Sinorhizobium fredii (strain NBRC 101917 / NGR234).
   7777..8406    +  CDS            pVS1 StaA: stability protein from the Pseudomonas plasmid pVS1 (Heeb et al., 2000)
   8835..9908    +  CDS            pVS1 RepA: replication protein from the Pseudomonas plasmid pVS1 (Heeb et al., 2000)
   9974..10168   +  rep_origin     pVS1 oriV: origin of replication for the Pseudomonas plasmid pVS1 (Heeb et al., 2000)
  10371..10410   +  CDS            rop (fragment): Rop protein, which maintains plasmids at low copy number; rop
  10512..10652   +  misc_feature   bom: basis of mobility region from pBR322
  10838..11426   -  rep_origin     ori: high-copy-number ColE1/pMB1/pBR322/pUC origin of replication
  11513..12307   -  CDS            KanR: aminoglycoside phosphotransferase; aphA-3; confers resistance to kanamycin
  12732..12756   +  misc_feature   LB T-DNA repeat: left border repeat from nopaline C58 T-DNA
  12834..12907   -  promoter       CaMV 35S promoter (enhanced) (fragment): cauliflower mosaic virus 35S promoter with a duplicated enhancer region
  12923..13011   +  CDS            lacI (fragment): lac repressor; lacI; The lac repressor binds to the lac operator to inhibit transcription in E. coli. This inhibition can be relieved by adding lactose or isopropyl-β-D-thiogalactopyranoside (IPTG).
  13024..13045   +  protein_bind   CAP binding site: CAP binding activates transcription in the presence of cAMP. E. coli catabolite activator protein
  13060..13090   +  promoter       lac promoter: promoter for the E. coli lac operon
  13094..13116   +  protein_bind   lac operator (fragment): The lac repressor binds to the lac operator to inhibit transcription in E. coli. This inhibition can be relieved by adding lactose or isopropyl-β-D-thiogalactopyranoside (IPTG). lac repressor encoded by lacI
>Addgene plasmid #234897 | pVS-GhPDS | addgene full sequence | sequence record 476605 | Addgene NGS Result
AATTCGAGCTCATTCGAGCTCCAGAACGATCTCAGTTAGGTCATGGGAAAGCTGATATTCATCCCTCTGA
GACTCTATATAATTAAATGCGTTTGGGGGATTAGCTAATTGAGAATCCATATAGAGAAATATGGCCGCGC
AGCGACGCCGGTTGAAGAATATGAACAAGGAATAAGATGAACAAGGAAGAAGATGAACAAGCAATAATTT
AATTAATTATTGTTAATAAGCATAAATTATGAAAATAATTTTGATGGTAATGAAAGTATTATAAATAATA
TTTAGGAGAAAATATTGTTAAGGAAATATCTGGTTATGTTTATTTGTTAAGGTATATGGGTTTTTATAGA
AACCCAGGAGCAGCTATGGTAAGAAACCCAGGACTCAAAAAATGCCTCTCAACTTCTCTCATATGTTGCG
GAGTCTGGAGTCCCATTTATACCATAGAAAGCATTGGGGGTATAGCATGGTAATTTCACATCGGACTCCA
TACCGCGGCCATCTATATAATATTACTGATGGCCGCGCGAAGTCCCGGTATGCCTTTTCAGCCGTTGGAT
CTGGAGCCGTACCTTTTTCGCGTTCCCATTTTGCCCCTGGAGTCCCGAGCTATTTACGACCCCCTGCCAC
CGAGTCCCCTTCGTGGAGCGCTCTTCGTCCAACACGTGTCCCAACTTTTGCGCATTTTTGACTACCTGTC
GCGCACTTGAATTAAAGTTGCCCTTTTATTTTCTTCCAATTATTTTGCGGCTGAGTAGTCTAGATAATTG
TGACAACTTAGTGAGCAAGTTGTAGGAGGACCCTATCCGTCTGGGAAAATAATTGGGTTTTCACGTGTAC
CAATGGGAAATAATATGTATAGCCTATTTAATTTAGAAAATTAAATAGTTTTAGTAATTCCTATATAATA
GCGTTTACTAGTCTGGGTAAAATTCGTATAGGAAAAAATATTTATTATTTTTTAAATTTAACCTATTGAA
AATGTACAGTTTAAAGAGTAGACGTGGATCGAATTACATTCAAGCACGTGGAAACTCACGGACCCCATTA
TTCAAACGACATTCCACTGGTAAGCGTTATGGAGGAAGACGACTACAGCCACTGAATGTGAAAAGAGAAG
ATGAACCCAGAATGTCGACCCAACGCATCCACGAGAATCAATATGGGTCGGAATTTACAATGGCCCACAA
CACAGCCATTTCGACCTATATCTCCTATCCTAATCTGGGCAAGACTGAACCCAATCGAACCAGGTCGTAC
ATCAAGCTGAAACGATTGCGTTTCAAGGGCACGGTGAAGATCGAACGAGTTCCTACTGACGTGGCTATGG
ATGGTTCGATTCCCAACACGGAAGGGGTGTTCTCATTGGTCATAGTCGTTGACCGAAAACCTCATTTGAC
TGCATCTGGATGCCTACATACGTTTGACGAACTATTTGGTGCGATAATCCACAGCCATGGAACCCTGTCT
ATAGTTCCCGCGTTGAAGGATCGTTACTACATACGGCATGTAATTAAACGGGTACTGTCCGTCGAGAAAG
ATAACGTCATGGTGGATATTGAAGGATCCACTGCTCTGTCTAATAGGCGTTTTAATTGTTGGGCCAGTTT
TAAAGATCTTGATTTGGATTCATGTAAGGGTGTTTATGACAACATAAACAAGAATGCCCTGTTAGTTTAT
TACTCATGGGTATCGGATACTGTGTCTAAAGCATCCACTTATGTATCGTATGACCTTGATTATATTGGAT
AATCAATAATAACAGGAAAATTTGAATAAGAAAAAATATTATTTAAATATTTTTGGTTGAGGACCATTAC
AACTACTCTTGATACATTCTTGGACCGTTGTCCTAACCAGTTCGTTTAATTGGGCCATAGACATGGTAAT
GTTGGACTCAGCCCTATGGGCCCCTACTATTGATGCCGAGTCACCTGGATCCAGTACAGTGGACCCTAAC
CTGTGCAGCTCTCTGTAAGGTGTCTGTTCGTTATTGGACTGTGAGTCCGCATCTTCGTTAACGGGCCCTA
TGGTACTCCTGGTCGCCCACGACTCCCCTGGCCTTATTTCTATTGGGCCTGGAAGCCCAAATCTGTTCAT
GGATGCGGACCTAATTAGTTTCCTTTCCCATTTACCATAGTCTACATGTGAGAAATCAACGTCTTTAGCG
GAGAACTGTTTGGAAAGGATCTTTACCGTTGGCGCCTTGAACGGAATATCGACGGAATGTTTGGCGGTCG
ATAATTTCAGCTTCCCTTTGAATTTTGCGAAGTGGGTACGCTGTTGAACATTCGTATCAGAAACTCTGTA
ATAGAGTTTCCAAGGGATTGGGTCTTTGAGAGAGAAGAAGGAAGCTGAAAAATAGTGGAGATCTATGTTA
CACCTGATCGGAAAAGTCCACGACGATTGTAATGATTCATTATCAGTCATCCTCTTGTCGTGAATCTCCA
CTATCACTGTACCAGTCGCGTTAATTGGCACCTGCTGCCTGTACTCGATAACGCAATGATCGATCTTCAT
GCAACTGCGACTGAGTCTCGCCGTTAATTGTGCCGCCGTTGACGGAAACTGCAGAACGATCTCAGTTAGG
TCATGGGAAAGCTGATATTCATCCCTCTGAGACTCTATATAATTAAATGCGTTTGGGGGATTAGCTAATT
GAGAATCCATATAGAGAAATATGGCCGCGCAGCGACGCCGGTTGAAGAATATGAACAAGGAATAAGATGA
ACAAGGAAGAAGATGAACAAGCAATAATTTAATTAATTATTGTTAATAAGCATAAATTATGAAAATAATT
TTGATGGTAATGAAAGTATTATAAATAATATTTAGGAGAAAATATTGTTAAGGAAATATCTGGTTATGTT
TATTTGTTAAGGTATATGGGTTTTTATAGAAACCCAGGAGCAGCTATGGTAAGAAACCCAGGACTCAAAA
AATGCCTCTCAACTTCTCTCATATGTTGCGGAGTCTGGAGTCCCATTTATACCATAGAAAGCATTGGGGG
TATAGCATGGTAATTTCACATCGGACTCCATACCGCGGCCATCTATATAATATTACTGATGGCCGCGCGA
AGTCCCGGTATGCCTTTTCAGCCGTTGGATCTGGAGCCGTACCTTTTTCGCGTTCCCATTTTGCCCCTGG
AGTCCCGAGCTATTTACGACCCCCTGCCACCGAGTCCCCTTCGTGGAGCGCTCTTCGTCCAACACGTGTC
CCAACTTTTGCGCATTTTTGACTACCTGTCGCGCACTTGAATTAAAGTTGCCCTTTTATTTTCTTCCAAT
TATTTTGCGGCTGAGTAGTCTAGTGGATCCCCCGGAGCTCCACTTGGGATAGGTTAAGAAAATATGTCTG
GCTTGTAAACGAAAAGAATCGGGGTTTCTAGGCATTTTTTAAATAGTGACCCAGGACTCAAAAACTAGCT
CTCAACTTCTCTCATATGTTGTGGAGTCTGGAGTCCTTTATATATGTTTACGCTATAGAAGGCATTTGGG
GACTCTCCCGGGCCCACCATAGGACTCCATACCGCGGCCATCTATATAATATTACTGATGGCCGCGCGGA
TTTTGGAGCCCCCTTTTGTCGTTAGCGCGACCTTTAATTCAAATTAAAGGTTGCTTTTTTCTATCGTCCG
ATCATTTTGCGCCTGACTAGCCTAGATATTAGCAACAACTTCGCGGCTAAGTTGTTGACCGTCAAGTATA
AATTAATGGGCTTATGGCCTAATGGGTATAGAGCAAAATGGCATGCCTGCAGACTAGTGCTTTACTCTGA
TCCGCAGATATTTCATCAGGAAAGAGCTTTGCAAGTTCCTTCATTGTAGCATCAATAATTTCTGAGTCAC
TACATGCAATCCATTCTTCTGCTGGGGCAAAAACTAACTCCAACATGGATTGGTTTGGATTGTAATATTC
CTTACATGTTACAGACATGTCAGCATAAACACTTAAAAGCGGGCTTCTGCTAAAGAGTAGATGATCATAG
GTGTTCTTCAATTTCCTATCAAACCAGATGTGAACGTTGATAACTGGAACTCCAACTAATTTCTCTAATT
TCTTGAAGTATGAAATCTCTCTCCAGTCTTCAGGCACTAGTGAATTCGCTAGCGTTAACTGGCCATAATC
CTGTGTATGCAACGTTGAAAATTCGGATCTATTTTTACGATTCGATCATGAATTAATAAAATTTAAATTT
TATTGAATGATTTTCTAGTACATAACTGACATACGACTTATCAGTTGCGAAACGAACAGCTCTAATTACA
TTGTTAAGTGAAATTACGCCTAATTCGTCTAAGTACAACATAACCAACTGTTTAAACCTAATTAAATAAG
TCGACCCAGAAGCTGTCAGAGATGTCGTCCAGACTTGGAAGTTCAGGTAAGCTTTGTGGAGATGCAACGC
TCTCCGTAAGTTGTGGTTGAATCGGATCTGGACGTGGTATATACGCGTCCTGGTGTATAGCAGATCCTCT
ACTCCGTATATCTTGAAATATAGGGGATTTATTATCTCCCAGATATACACGCCATTCTCTGCCTGACGTG
CAGTGATGATTTCCCCTGTGCGTGAATCCATGACCGGTGCAGCCTATGTGGAAGTATATGGTGCACCCAC
AGTTTAGATCAATGCGTCGTCGTCTAATCGCCCTCCTCTTGGCTTGCCTGTGTGCCTTCTTGATAGAGGG
GGGCGTCGAGAGTGATGAAGATAACATTCTTGAGAGTCCAATGTTTGAGCGACGCATTTTCCGCTTTATC
CAGGAAATCTTTATAGCTGGATCCCTCGCCTGGATTGCAAAGCACGATTGAAGGGATCCCTCCTTTAATT
TGAACTGGTTTCCCGTACTTGCAATTTGACTGCCAGTCTTTTTGGGCCCCAAGAAGCTCTTTCCAATGCT
TTAGCTTTAGGTATTGCGGTGCTACGTCATCAATGACGTTATAGGCAACATTATTCGAGTACACTCGATT
ATTGAAGTCCAGGTGTCCACTGAGGTAATTATGTGGGCCTAAAGCACGAGCCCACATCGTCTTGCCCGTT
CTAGAATCACCTTCCACTATGAGACTAACTGGTCTTACAGGCCGCGCAGCGGGACCCATTCCAAAATAAT
CATCCGCCCATTCTTGCATCTGTTCAGGAACGTTAGTGAAAGAGGAAAGTGGAAATGGAGGGACCCATTG
TTCAGGCGCCTTTTTGAAAAGGCGTTCCAAGTTCGCTGTAATGTTATGGTAACTCACGATGAACGCCCTT
GGATCTCCGGCCCGGATAATTGCAAGAGCTTCCGCCAAACTAGGTGCATTGATGGCGTTATAATAGACGT
CGTCTTTATTCTTCTTTGTACCCCCAGGCACTTTGAACTGTCCGGATTCACAACAATCGCCGTCTTTGGT
GATGTAATTCTTGACGGCGTTGGCGTCTTTGGCTGCTTGTATGTTTGGGTGAAAATTGGTCGACCTTCTG
GGGTGAGTAAGGTCGAAAAATCTCTTATTCTTGATGTTGGACTTTCCAGAGAGTTGGATGAGACAGTGAA
GGTGTGGGAATCCGTCCGAGTGCTCCTCTCTGGCAACTCGAATATATGTTGGTTTGACGACTGACCATGA
TAAGGTTTGAAGCATTTGAAGAGCTTCATTTTTTGGGATATCGCACTTGGGATAGGTTAAGAAAATATGT
CTGGCTTGTAAACGAAAAGAATCGGGGTTTCTAGGCATTTTTTAAATAGTGACCCAGGACTCAAAAACTA
GCTCTCAACTTCTCTCATATGTTGTGGAGTCTGGAGTCCTTTATATATGTTTACGCTATAGAAGGCATTT
GGGGACTCTCCCGGGCCCACCATAGGACTCCATACCGCGGCCATCTATATAATATTACTGATGGCCGCGC
GGATTTTGGAGCCCCCTTTTGTCGTTAGCGCGACCTTTAATTCAAATTAAAGGTTGCTTTTTTCTATCGT
CCAATCATTTTGCGCCTGACTAGCCTAGATATTAGCAACAACTTCGCGACTAAGTTGTTGACCGTCAAGT
ATAAATTAATGGGCTTATGGCCCAATGGGTATAGAGCAAAATGCCCAAGCGTGATGCCCCGTGGCGCTTA
TTAGCGGGTACGTCTAAGGTAAGTCGAAATGCCAACTACTCTCCCTTGAGAGTATTGGGCCCTAAAGTTA
ATAAGGGACCTCGAGGGGGGGCCCGGTACCCGGGGATCCTCTAGAGTCGACCTGCAGGCATGCAAGCTTG
GCACTGGCCGTCGTTTTACAACGTCGTGACTGGGAAAACCCTGGCGTTACCCAACTTAATCGCCTTGCAG
CACATCCCCCTTTCGCCAGCTGGCGTAATAGCGAAGAGGCCCGCACCGATCGCCCTTCCCAACAGTTGCG
CAGCCTGAATGGCGAATGCTAGAGCAGCTTGAGCTTGGATCAGATTGTCGTTTCCCGCCTTCAGTTTAAA
CTATCAGTGTTTGACAGGATATATTGGCGGGTAAACCTAAGAGAAAAGAGCGTTTATTAGAATAATCGGA
TATTTAAAAGGGCGTGAAAAGGTTTATCCGTTCGTCCATTTGTATGTGCATGCCAACCACAGGGTTCCCC
TCGGGATCAAAGTACTTTGATCCAACCCCTCCGCTGCTATAGTGCAGTCGGCTTCTGACGTTCAGTGCAG
CCGTCTTCTGAAAACGACATGTCGCACAAGTCCTAAGTTACGCGACAGGCTGCCGCCCTGCCCTTTTCCT
GGCGTTTTCTTGTCGCGTGTTTTAGTCGCATAAAGTAGAATACTTGCGACTAGAACCGGAGACATTACGC
CATGAACAAGAGCGCCGCCGCTGGCCTGCTGGGCTATGCCCGCGTCAGCACCGACGACCAGGACTTGACC
AACCAACGGGCCGAACTGCACGCGGCCGGCTGCACCAAGCTGTTTTCCGAGAAGATCACCGGCACCAGGC
GCGACCGCCCGGAGCTGGCCAGGATGCTTGACCACCTACGCCCTGGCGACGTTGTGACAGTGACCAGGCT
AGACCGCCTGGCCCGCAGCACCCGCGACCTACTGGACATTGCCGAGCGCATCCAGGAGGCCGGCGCGGGC
CTGCGTAGCCTGGCAGAGCCGTGGGCCGACACCACCACGCCGGCCGGCCGCATGGTGTTGACCGTGTTCG
CCGGCATTGCCGAGTTCGAGCGTTCCCTAATCATCGACCGCACCCGGAGCGGGCGCGAGGCCGCCAAGGC
CCGAGGCGTGAAGTTTGGCCCCCGCCCTACCCTCACCCCGGCACAGATCGCGCACGCCCGCGAGCTGATC
GACCAGGAAGGCCGCACCGTGAAAGAGGCGGCTGCACTGCTTGGCGTGCATCGCTCGACCCTGTACCGCG
CACTTGAGCGCAGCGAGGAAGTGACGCCCACCGAGGCCAGGCGGCGCGGTGCCTTCCGTGAGGACGCATT
GACCGAGGCCGACGCCCTGGCGGCCGCCGAGAATGAACGCCAAGAGGAACAAGCATGAAACCGCACCAGG
ACGGCCAGGACGAACCGTTTTTCATTACCGAAGAGATCGAGGCGGAGATGATCGCGGCCGGGTACGTGTT
CGAGCCGCCCGCGCACGTCTCAACCGTGCGGCTGCATGAAATCCTGGCCGGTTTGTCTGATGCCAAGCTG
GCGGCCTGGCCGGCCAGCTTGGCCGCTGAAGAAACCGAGCGCCGCCGTCTAAAAAGGTGATGTGTATTTG
AGTAAAACAGCTTGCGTCATGCGGTCGCTGCGTATATGATGCGATGAGTAAATAAACAAATACGCAAGGG
GAACGCATGAAGGTTATCGCTGTACTTAACCAGAAAGGCGGGTCAGGCAAGACGACCATCGCAACCCATC
TAGCCCGCGCCCTGCAACTCGCCGGGGCCGATGTTCTGTTAGTCGATTCCGATCCCCAGGGCAGTGCCCG
CGATTGGGCGGCCGTGCGGGAAGATCAACCGCTAACCGTTGTCGGCATCGACCGCCCGACGATTGACCGC
GACGTGAAGGCCATCGGCCGGCGCGACTTCGTAGTGATCGACGGAGCGCCCCAGGCGGCGGACTTGGCTG
TGTCCGCGATCAAGGCAGCCGACTTCGTGCTGATTCCGGTGCAGCCAAGCCCTTACGACATATGGGCCAC
CGCCGACCTGGTGGAGCTGGTTAAGCAGCGCATTGAGGTCACGGATGGAAGGCTACAAGCGGCCTTTGTC
GTGTCGCGGGCGATCAAAGGCACGCGCATCGGCGGTGAGGTTGCCGAGGCGCTGGCCGGGTACGAGCTGC
CCATTCTTGAGTCCCGTATCACGCAGCGCGTGAGCTACCCAGGCACTGCCGCCGCCGGCACAACCGTTCT
TGAATCAGAACCCGAGGGCGACGCTGCCCGCGAGGTCCAGGCGCTGGCCGCTGAAATTAAATCAAAACTC
ATTTGAGTTAATGAGGTAAAGAGAAAATGAGCAAAAGCACAAACACGCTAAGTGCCGGCCGTCCGAGCGC
ACGCAGCAGCAAGGCTGCAACGTTGGCCAGCCTGGCAGACACGCCAGCCATGAAGCGGGTCAACTTTCAG
TTGCCGGCGGAGGATCACACCAAGCTGAAGATGTACGCGGTACGCCAAGGCAAGACCATTACCGAGCTGC
TATCTGAATACATCGCGCAGCTACCAGAGTAAATGAGCAAATGAATAAATGAGTAGATGAATTTTAGCGG
CTAAAGGAGGCGGCATGGAAAATCAAGAACAACCAGGCACCGACGCCGTGGAATGCCCCATGTGTGGAGG
AACGGGCGGTTGGCCAGGCGTAAGCGGCTGGGTTGCCTGCCGGCCCTGCAATGGCACTGGAACCCCCAAG
CCCGAGGAATCGGCGTGAGCGGTCGCAAACCATCCGGCCCGGTACAAATCGGCGCGGCGCTGGGTGATGA
CCTGGTGGAGAAGTTGAAGGCCGCGCAGGCCGCCCAGCGGCAACGCATCGAGGCAGAAGCACGCCCCGGT
GAATCGTGGCAAGCGGCCGCTGATCGAATCCGCAAAGAATCCCGGCAACCGCCGGCAGCCGGTGCGCCGT
CGATTAGGAAGCCGCCCAAGGGCGACGAGCAACCAGATTTTTTCGTTCCGATGCTCTATGACGTGGGCAC
CCGCGATAGTCGCAGCATCATGGACGTGGCCGTTTTCCGTCTGTCGAAGCGTGACCGACGAGCTGGCGAG
GTGATCCGCTACGAGCTTCCAGACGGGCACGTAGAGGTTTCCGCAGGGCCGGCCGGCATGGCCAGTGTGT
GGGATTACGACCTGGTACTGATGGCGGTTTCCCATCTAACCGAATCCATGAACCGATACCGGGAAGGGAA
GGGAGACAAGCCCGGCCGCGTGTTCCGTCCACACGTTGCGGACGTACTCAAGTTCTGCCGGCGAGCCGAT
GGCGGAAAGCAGAAAGACGACCTGGTAGAAACCTGCATTCGGTTAAACACCACGCACGTTGCCATGCAGC
GTACGAAGAAGGCCAAGAACGGCCGCCTGGTGACGGTATCCGAGGGTGAAGCCTTGATTAGCCGCTACAA
GATCGTAAAGAGCGAAACCGGGCGGCCGGAGTACATCGAGATCGAGCTAGCTGATTGGATGTACCGCGAG
ATCACAGAAGGCAAGAACCCGGACGTGCTGACGGTTCACCCCGATTACTTTTTGATCGATCCCGGCATCG
GCCGTTTTCTCTACCGCCTGGCACGCCGCGCCGCAGGCAAGGCAGAAGCCAGATGGTTGTTCAAGACGAT
CTACGAACGCAGTGGCAGCGCCGGAGAGTTCAAGAAGTTCTGTTTCACCGTGCGCAAGCTGATCGGGTCA
AATGACCTGCCGGAGTACGATTTGAAGGAGGAGGCGGGGCAGGCTGGCCCGATCCTAGTCATGCGCTACC
GCAACCTGATCGAGGGCGAAGCATCCGCCGGTTCCTAATGTACGGAGCAGATGCTAGGGCAAATTGCCCT
AGCAGGGGAAAAAGGTCGAAAAGGTGTCTTTCCTGTGGATAGCACGTACATTGGGAACCCAAAGCCGTAC
ATTGGGAACCGGAACCCGTACATTGGGAACCCAAAGCCGTACATTGGGAACCGGTCACACATGTAAGTGA
CTGATATAAAAGAGAAAAAAGGCGATTTTTCCGCCTAAAACTCTTTAAAACTTATTAAAACTCTTAAAAC
CCGCCTGGCCTGTGCATAACTGTCTGGCCAGCGCACAGCCGAAGAGCTGCAAAAAGCGCCTACCCTTCGG
TCGCTGCGCTCCCTACGCCCCGCCGCTTCGCGTCGGCCTATCGCGGCCGCTGGCCGCTCAAAAATGGCTG
GCCTACGGCCAGGCAATCTACCAGGGCGCGGACAAGCCGCGCCGTCGCCACTCGACCGCCGGCGCCCACA
TCAAGGCACCCTGCCTCGCGCGTTTCGGTGATGACGGTGAAAACCTCTGACACATGCAGCTCCCGGAGAC
GGTCACAGCTTGTCTGTAAGCGGATGCCGGGAGCAGACAAGCCCGTCAGGGCGCGTCAGCGGGTGTTGGC
GGGTGTCGGGGCGCAGCCATGACCCAGTCACGTAGCGATAGCGGAGTGTATACTGGCTTAACTATGCGGC
ATCAGAGCAGATTGTACTGAGAGTGCACCATATGCGGTGTGAAATACCGCACAGATGCGTAAGGAGAAAA
TACCGCATCAGGCGCTCTTCCGCTTCCTCGCTCACTGACTCGCTGCGCTCGGTCGTTCGGCTGCGGCGAG
CGGTATCAGCTCACTCAAAGGCGGTAATACGGTTATCCACAGAATCAGGGGATAACGCAGGAAAGAACAT
GTGAGCAAAAGGCCAGCAAAAGGCCAGGAACCGTAAAAAGGCCGCGTTGCTGGCGTTTTTCCATAGGCTC
CGCCCCCCTGACGAGCATCACAAAAATCGACGCTCAAGTCAGAGGTGGCGAAACCCGACAGGACTATAAA
GATACCAGGCGTTTCCCCCTGGAAGCTCCCTCGTGCGCTCTCCTGTTCCGACCCTGCCGCTTACCGGATA
CCTGTCCGCCTTTCTCCCTTCGGGAAGCGTGGCGCTTTCTCATAGCTCACGCTGTAGGTATCTCAGTTCG
GTGTAGGTCGTTCGCTCCAAGCTGGGCTGTGTGCACGAACCCCCCGTTCAGCCCGACCGCTGCGCCTTAT
CCGGTAACTATCGTCTTGAGTCCAACCCGGTAAGACACGACTTATCGCCACTGGCAGCAGCCACTGGTAA
CAGGATTAGCAGAGCGAGGTATGTAGGCGGTGCTACAGAGTTCTTGAAGTGGTGGCCTAACTACGGCTAC
ACTAGAAGGACAGTATTTGGTATCTGCGCTCTGCTGAAGCCAGTTACCTTCGGAAAAAGAGTTGGTAGCT
CTTGATCCGGCAAACAAACCACCGCTGGTAGCGGTGGTTTTTTTGTTTGCAAGCAGCAGATTACGCGCAG
AAAAAAAGGATCTCAAGAAGATCCTTTGATCTTTTCTACGGGGTCTGACGCTCAGTGGAACGAAAACTCA
CGTTAAGGGATTTTGGTCATGCATTCTAGGTACTAAAACAATTCATCCAGTAAAATATAATATTTTATTT
TCTCCCAATCAGGCTTGATCCCCAGTAAGTCAAAAAATAGCTCGACATACTGTTCTTCCCCGATATCCTC
CCTGATCGACCGGACGCAGAAGGCAATGTCATACCACTTGTCCGCCCTGCCGCTTCTCCCAAGATCAATA
AAGCCACTTACTTTGCCATCTTTCACAAAGATGTTGCTGTCTCCCAGGTCGCCGTGGGAAAAGACAAGTT
CCTCTTCGGGCTTTTCCGTCTTTAAAAAATCATACAGCTCGCGCGGATCTTTAAATGGAGTGTCTTCTTC
CCAGTTTTCGCAATCCACATCGGCCAGATCGTTATTCAGTAAGTAATCCAATTCGGCTAAGCGGCTGTCT
AAGCTATTCGTATAGGGACAATCCGATATGTCGATGGAGTGAAAGAGCCTGATGCACTCCGCATACAGCT
CGATAATCTTTTCAGGGCTTTGTTCATCTTCATACTCTTCCGAGCAAAGGACGCCATCGGCCTCACTCAT
GAGCAGATTGCTCCAGCCATCATGCCGTTCAAAGTGCAGGACCTTTGGAACAGGCAGCTTTCCTTCCAGC
CATAGCATCATGTCCTTTTCCCGTTCCACATCATAGGTGGTCCCTTTATACCGGCTGTCCGTCATTTTTA
AATATAGGTTTTCATTTTCTCCCACCAGCTTATATACCTTAGCAGGAGACATTCCTTCCGTATCTTTTAC
GCAGCGGTATTTTTCGATCAGTTTTTTCAATTCCGGTGATATTCTCATTTTAGCCATTTATTATTTCCTT
CCTCTTTTCTACAGTATTTAAAGATACCCCAAGAAGCTAATTATAACAAGACGAACTCCAATTCACTGTT
CCTTGCATTCTAAAACCTTAAATACCAGAAAACAGCTTTTTCAAAGTTGTTTTCAAAGTTGGCGTATAAC
ATAGTATCGACGGAGCCGATTTTGAAACCGCGGTGATCACAGGCAGCAACGCTCTGTCATCGTTACAATC
AACATGCTACCCTCCGCGAGATCATCCGTGTTTCAAACCCGGCAGCTTAGTTGCCGTTCTTCCGAATAGC
ATCGGTAACATGAGCAAAGTCTGCCGCCTTACAACGGCTCTCCCGCTGACGCCGTCCCGGACTGATGGGC
TGCCTGTATCGAGTGGTGATTTTGTGCCGAGCTGCCGGTCGGGGAGCTGTTGGCTGGCTGGTGGCAGGAT
ATATTGTGGTGTAAACAAATTGACGCTTAGACAACTTAATAACACATTGCGGACGTTTTTAATGTACTGA
ATTAACGCCGAATTAATTCGGGGATAGCCCTTTGGTCTTCTGAGACTGTATCTTTGATATTCTTGGAGTA
GACGAGAGTGTCGTGCTCCACCATGTTGGCAAGCTGCTCTAGCCAATACGCAAACCGCCTCTCCCCGCGC
GTTGGCCGATTCATTAATGCAGCTGGCACGACAGGTTTCCCGACTGGAAAGCGGGCAGTGAGCGCAACGC
AATTAATGTGAGTTAGCTCACTCATTAGGCACCCCAGGCTTTACACTTTATGCTTCCGGCTCGTATGTTG
TGTGGAATTGTGAGCGGATAACAATTTCACACAGGAAACAGCTATGACATGATTACG
